Addgene plasmid #147395: pAc5.1B-EGFP-CeAIN2_254-400-HsTNRC6C_1207-1690-CIM1mut_R
Purpose: Insect Expression of CeAIN2_254-400-HsTNRC6C_1207-1690-CIM1mut
Depositing lab: Elisa Izaurralde. Depositing organization: Max Planck Institute for Developmental Biology. Publication: The interactions of GW182 proteins with PABP and deadenylases are required for both translational repression and degradation of miRNA targets. Huntzinger E, Kuzuoglu-Ozturk D, Braun JE, Eulalio A, Wohlbold L, Izaurralde E. Nucleic Acids Res. 2013 Jan;41(2):978-94. doi: 10.1093/nar/gks1078. Epub 2012 Nov 21. PubMed 23172285.
Backbone
  Vector backbone: Unknown
  Vector type: Insect Expression
Growth in bacteria
  Bacterial resistance: Ampicillin, 100 μg/mL
  Growth temperature: 37°C
  Growth strain: DH5alpha
  Copy number: Low Copy
Gene/Insert
  Gene/Insert name: CeAIN2_254-400-HsTNRC6C_1207-1690-CIM1mut (alt name: CeAIN2)
  Species: H. sapiens (human), C. elegans (nematode)
  Mutation: Deletion of 2 AA (SD) at position 378-379 compared to the sequence given by NCBI: AF000196.1
  Entrez Gene: TNRC6C
  Cloning method: Unknown
Terms and licenses: Academic/Nonprofit Terms; Industry Terms: Not Available to Industry
Depositor comments: Plasmids from this collection were made available to the research community and donated after the lab closed. Please note that the sequence provided by the depositing laboratory may be theoretical/predicted or based on Sanger sequencing results. There may be discrepancies between sequencing results obtained by Addgene and the depositor sequence. If an Addgene verified sequence is not available, please contact before placing your order to request that our lab fully sequence the plasmid.
How to cite: pAc5.1B-EGFP-CeAIN2_254-400-HsTNRC6C_1207-1690-CIM1mut_R was a gift from Elisa Izaurralde (Addgene plasmid # 147395 ; http://n2t.net/addgene:147395 ; RRID:Addgene_147395)
