[The description below was written by a language model from this plasmid's Addgene catalogue record and pLannotate feature annotations shown in this document.]
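Description:
pAc5.1B-EGFP-CeAIN2_254-400-HsTNRC6C_1207-1690-CIM1mut_R is an insect-cell expression plasmid of about 8 kb. The catalogue lists its backbone as unknown, but the name and the annotated parts point to a pAc5.1-type vector. It is maintained in E. coli through a ColE1/pUC-family origin and selected with ampicillin via the bla gene and its own promoter. The catalogue describes it as low copy, although the annotated origin is of the type usually considered high copy. Short fragments of a tetracycline resistance gene and of SV40 large T antigen are also detected. These appear to be non-functional backbone remnants.

Expression is driven by the Drosophila melanogaster actin 5C promoter, a strong constitutive promoter used in Drosophila cell lines. It is followed by an EGFP coding sequence and then the insert, so the product should be an N-terminally EGFP-tagged chimeric protein. The chimera joins residues 254–400 of the C. elegans GW182-family protein AIN-2 to residues 1207–1690 of human TNRC6C. The annotation software recognised only the TNRC6C portion; the unannotated stretch between EGFP and TNRC6C presumably holds the AIN-2 segment. The TNRC6C portion carries a "CIM1" mutation, whose exact changes the record does not define. The record also notes a two-residue deletion (SD, positions 378–379) relative to the AIN-2 reference sequence. A V5 epitope tag lies downstream of the insert, but the record does not say whether it is in frame. An SV40 polyadenylation signal is annotated downstream.

TNRC6C is a scaffold that links Argonaute–miRNA complexes to the CCR4-NOT and PAN deadenylases. In line with the associated study, the construct was probably used to test how GW182 interactions with deadenylases and PABP contribute to translational repression and decay of miRNA targets.
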