Features (pLannotate 1.2.2; 10 found; start..end, strand, type, name):
     56..2568    +  promoter       Ac5 promoter: Drosophila melanogaster actin 5C promoter
   2588..3304    +  CDS            EGFP: EGFP is a basic (constitutively fluorescent) green fluorescent protein published in 1996, derived from Aequorea victoria. It is reported to be a rapidly-maturing weak dimer with moderate acid sensitivity.
   3758..5209    +  CDS            TNRC6C (fragment): TNR6C_HUMAN - Also known as KIAA1582. Experimental evidence at protein level: Swiss-Prot protein existence level 1. Plays a role in RNA-mediated gene silencing by micro-RNAs (miRNAs). Required for miRNA-dependent translational repression of complementary mRNAs by argonaute family proteins. As scaffoldng protein associates with argonaute proteins bound to partially complementary mRNAs and simultaneously can recruit CCR4-NOT and PAN deadenylase complexes. From Homo sapiens (Human).
   5238..5279    +  CDS            V5 tag: epitope tag from simian virus 5
   5379..5513    -  polyA_signal   SV40 poly(A) signal: SV40 polyadenylation signal
   5536..5620    -  CDS            large T antigen (fragment): large T antigen from SV40 (simian virus 40)
   5621..6091    +  CDS            TcR (fragment): tetracycline efflux protein; tet; confers resistance to tetracycline
   6135..6723    -  rep_origin     ori: high-copy-number ColE1/pMB1/pBR322/pUC origin of replication
   6894..7754    -  CDS            AmpR: β-lactamase; bla; confers resistance to ampicillin, carbenicillin, and related antibiotics
   7755..7859    -  promoter       AmpR promoter: bla
>Addgene plasmid #147395 | pAc5.1B-EGFP-CeAIN2_254-400-HsTNRC6C_1207-1690-CIM1mut_R | depositor full sequence | sequence record 289842 | Full Sequence
CTTCAAGGAATTAATTCTATATTCTAAAAACACAAATGATACTTCTAAAAAAAATCATGAATGGCATCAA
CTCTGAATCAAATCTTTGCAGATGCACCTACTTCTCATTTCCACTGTCACATCATTTTTCCAGATCTCGC
TGCCTGTTATGTGGCCCACAAACCAAGACACGTTTTATGGCCATTAAAGCTGGCTGATCGTCGCCAAACA
CCAAATACATATCAATATGTACATTCGAGAAAGAAGCGATCAAAGAAGCGTCTTCGGGCGAGTAGGAGAA
TGCGGAGGAGAAGGAGAACGAGCTGATCTAGTATCTCTCCACAATCCAATGCCAACTGACCAACTGGCCA
TATTCGGAGCAATTTGAAGCCAATTTCCATCGCCTGGCGATCGCTCCATTCTTGGCTATATGTTTTTCAC
CGTTCCCGGGGCCATTTTCAAAGACTCGTCGGTAAGATAAGATTGTGTCACTCGCTGTCTCTCTTCATTT
GTCGAAGAATGCTGAGGAATTTCGCGATGACGTCGGCGAGTATTTTGAAGAATGAGAATAATTTGTATTT
ATACGAAAATCAGTTAGTGGAATTTTCTACAAAAACATGTTATCTATAGATAATTTTGTTGCAAAATATG
TTGACTATGACAAAGATTGTATGTATATACCTTTAATGTATTCTCATTTTCTTATGTATTTATAATGGCA
ATGATGATACTGATGATATTTTAAGATGATGCCAGACCACAGGCTGATTTCTGCGTCTTTTGCCGAACGC
AGTGCATGTGCGGTTGTTGTTTTTTGGAATAGTTTCAATTTTCGGACTGTCCGCTTTGATTTCAGTTTCT
TGGCTTATTCAAAAAGCAAAGTAAAGCCAAAAAAGCGAGATGGCAATACCAAATGCGGCAAAACGGTAGT
GGAAGGAAAGGGGTGCGGGGCAGCGGAAGGAAGGGTGGGGCGGGGCGTGGCGGGGTCTGTGGCTGGGCGC
GACGTCACCGACGTTGGAGCCACTCCTTTGACCATGTGTGCGTGTGTGTATTATTCGTGTCTCGCCACTC
GCCGGTTGTTTTTTTCTTTTTATCTCGCTCTCTCTAGCGCCATCTCGTACGCATGCTCAACGCACCGCAT
GTTGCCGTGTCCTTTATGCGTCATTTTGGCTCGAAATAGGCAATTATTTAAACAAAGATTAGTCAACGAA
AACGCTAAAATAAATAAGTCTACAATATGGTTACTTATTGCCATGTGTGTGCAGCCAACGATAGCAACAA
AAGCAACAACACAGTGGCTTTCCCTCTTTCACTTTTTGTTTGCAAGCGCGTGCGAGCAAGACGGCACGAC
CGGCAAACGCAATTACGCTGACAAAGAGCAGACGAAGTTTTGGCCGAAAAACATCAAGGCGCCTGATACG
AATGCATTTGCAATAACAATTGCGATATTTAATATTGTTTATGAAGCTGTTTGACTTCAAAACACACAAA
AAAAAAAATAAAACAAATTATTTGAAAGAGAATTAGGAATCGGACAGCTTATCGTTACGGGCTAACAGCA
CACCGAGACGAAATAGCTTACCTGACGTCACAGCCTCTGGAAGAACTGCCGCCAAGCAGAGAGAGAGAGA
AAAAGAGGGAGAGCAGCTTAGACCGCATGTGCTTGTGTGTGAGGCGTCTCTCTCTTCGTCTCCTGTTTGC
GCAAACGCATAGACTGCACTGAGAAAATCGATTACCTATTTTTTATGAATGAATATTTGCACTATTACTA
TTCAAAACTATTAAGATAGCAATCACATTCAATAGCCAAATACTATACCACCTGAGCGATGCAACGAAAT
GATCAATTTGAGCAAAAATGCTGCATATTTAGGACGGCATCATTATAGAAATGCTTCTTGCTGTGTACTT
TTCTCTCGTCTGGCAGCTGTTTCGCCGTTATTGTTAAAACCGGCTTAAGTTAGGTGTGTTTTCTACGACT
AGTGATGCCCCTACTAGAAGATGTGTGTTGCACAAATGTCCCTGAATAACCAATTTGAAGTGCAGATAGC
AGTAAACGTAAGCTAATATGAATATTATTTAACTGTAATGTTTTAATATCGCTGGACATTACTAATAAAC
CCACTATAAACACATGTACATATGTATGTTTTGGCATACAATGAGTAGTTGGGGAAAAAATGTGTAAAAG
CACCGTGACCATCACAGCATAAAGATAACCAGCTGAAGTATCGAATATGAGTAACCCCCAAATTGAATCA
CATGCCGCAACTGATAGGACCCATGGAAGTACACTCTTCATGGCGATATACAAGACACACACAAGCACGA
ACACCCAGTTGCGGAGGAAATTCTCCGTAAATGAAAACCCAATCGGCGAACAATTCATACCCATATATGG
TAAAAGTTTTGAACGCGACTTGAGAGCGGAGAGCATTGCGGCTGATAAGGTTTTAGCGCTAAGCGGGCTT
TATAAAACGGGCTGCGGGACCAGTTTTCATATCACTACCGTTTGAGTTCTTGTGCTGTGTGGATACTCCT
CCCGACACAAAGCCGCTCCATCAGCCAGCAGTCGTCTAATCCAGAGACCCCGGATCGGGGTACCAACATG
GTGAGCAAGGGCGAGGAGCTGTTCACCGGGGTGGTGCCCATCCTGGTCGAGCTGGACGGCGACGTAAACG
GCCACAAGTTCAGCGTGTCCGGCGAGGGCGAGGGCGATGCCACCTACGGCAAGCTGACCCTGAAGTTCAT
CTGCACCACCGGCAAGCTGCCCGTGCCCTGGCCCACCCTCGTGACCACCCTGACCTACGGCGTGCAGTGC
TTCAGCCGCTACCCCGACCACATGAAGCAGCACGACTTCTTCAAGTCCGCCATGCCCGAAGGCTACGTCC
AGGAGCGCACCATCTTCTTCAAGGACGACGGCAACTACAAGACCCGCGCCGAGGTGAAGTTCGAGGGCGA
CACCCTGGTGAACCGCATCGAGCTGAAGGGCATCGACTTCAAGGAGGACGGCAACATCCTGGGGCACAAG
CTGGAGTACAACTACAACAGCCACAACGTCTATATCATGGCCGACAAGCAGAAGAACGGCATCAAGGTGA
ACTTCAAGATCCGCCACAACATCGAGGACGGCAGCGTGCAGCTCGCCGACCACTACCAGCAGAACACCCC
CATCGGCGACGGCCCCGTGCTGCTGCCCGACAACCACTACCTGAGCACCCAGTCCGCCCTGAGCAAAGAC
CCCAACGAGAAGCGCGATCACATGGTCCTGCTGGAGTTCGTGACCGCCGCCGGGATCACTCTCGGCATGG
ACGAGCTGTACAAGCCAAGCTTAATGGATGATTATTCAATGTGGACTGATGAGAATGATGAAGACGCGAA
AAAGAAAAAATCGTTGAGAGATAAGGGATTGAGTGGATGGGGTGATGCTGATGTATCAAACAGTAAACCA
ATTCGCCGTTGGATTGTGCCAGAAGGCCAAGAAGAAGACTTTGAAACGGCAATGGAACGATGTCCAAGTC
ATTTGAAAAAGAAAGCATTGAATGAAGAAGCTCTTCGTCGACGTTTAACATCTGAAAATCCACAAATAGT
GGCACAAGCTCAACAACAAGCCGAAGAAGAGGCGAATGCTATGATGAGGATTGGACGAAGACCCATTGTT
CCCAGTGGATGGGGTGATATTCCATCTGAAATTAGTACTGACAAGTCAGAATTCGATCAAAGCTCGTCAC
GTGGTTGGGATGAAGGAAGTATAAGCGGTGGTGGAAGTTGCGGCCGCGCCCAGGCCCTGCTCGTGAAGCA
GCCACCACCGCCACCGCCCCCGCCGCACCTGTCTCTGCACCCCTCTGCAGGCAAATCGGCCATGGACAGC
TTCCCCTCGCACCCACAGACTCCCGGCCTACCTGACCTGCAGACCAAAGAGCAGCAGTCTTCACCCAACA
CCTTTGCTCCTTACCCTCTCGCTGGACTGAACCCAAACATGAATGTCAACAGCATGGACATGACCGGTGG
CTTGTCGGTGAAGGACCCATCCCAGTCCGCGGCAGCCGCCCCCGCGGCGACGCACCCCAACTCCATGGAT
AACTTGCCCAGTGCCGCTTCCCCCCTGGAGCAGAACCCTAGCAAGCATGGTGCTATCCCTGGAGGTCTAA
GCATTGGGCCTCCAGGTAAGTCCTCCATTGATGACTCCTATGGCCGGTACGATTTAATCCAGAACAGTGA
GTCACCAGCCAGTCCTCCCGTAGCTGTTCCCCATAGCTGGTCACGTGCCAAATCTGACAGTGATAAAATC
TCAAATGGCTCTAGCATCAACTGGCCCCCAGAATTCCATCCGGGAGTTCCATGGAAAGGACTGCAGAATA
TTGACCCTGAGAATGACCCTGACGTCACTCCTGGCAGTGTCCCCACTGGGCCTACCATCAACACCACCAT
CCAGGATGTCAACCGCTACCTCCTCAAGAGTGGAGGTAAACTGTCAGACATCAAATCGACGTGGTCCTCT
GGCCCTACCTCCCACACGCAAGCCTCTCTGTCTCATGAACTATGGAAGGTGCCCAGAAACAGTACTGCAC
CCACGAGGCCACCTCCAGGGTTAACCAATCCCAAGCCCTCCTCCACCTGGGGTGCCAGCCCCCTCGGCTG
GACCAGCTCCTACTCCTCGGGTTCTGCCTGGAGCACCGACACCTCAGGAAGAACCAGCAGCTGGCTCGTT
CTTCGAAACCTCACTCCCCAGATTGATGGTTCTACACTGCGGACATTGTGTTTGCAACATGGGCCTCTTA
TCACATTCCACCTGAATCTGACTCAAGGCAATGCTGTGGTCCGGTACAGCTCCAAGGAGGAGGCTGCCAA
GGCCCAGAAGTCTCTGCACATGTGCGTCCTGGGAAACACTACCATCCTGGCCGAGTTCGCTGGTGAAGAA
GAAGTGAATCGCTTCTTAGCCCAAGGCCAGGCGCTGCCACCCACTTCCAGCTGGCAGTCCAGCAGCGCGT
CCAGCCAGCCGCGGCTCAGCGCAGCGGGCAGCTCCCATGGCCTGGTACGCAGCGACGCTGGCCACTGGAA
CGCCCCGTGCCTGGGTGGCAAGGGGAGCAGTGAGCTGCTGTGGGGCGGGGTGCCCCAGTACTCCAGCAGC
CTGTGGGGCCCGCCCAGCGCCGACGACAGCAGGGTGATAGGCAGCCCCACGCCGCTAACCACCCTGCTGC
CTGGGGACCTGCTCAGCGGGGAGTCCCTGTAGTAATCTAGAGGGCCCGCGGTTCGAAGGTAAGCCTATCC
CTAACCCTCTCCTCGGTCTCGATTCTACGCGTACCGGTCATCATCACCATCACCATTGAGTTTAAACCCG
CTGATCAGCCTCGACTGTGCCTTCTAAGGCCTGAGCTCGCTGATCAGCCTCGATCGAGGATCCAGACATG
ATAAGATACATTGATGAGTTTGGACAAACCACAACTAGAATGCAGTGAAAAAAATGCTTTATTTGTGAAA
TTTGTGATGCTATTGCTTTATTTGTAACCATTATAAGCTGCAATAAACAAGTTAACAACAACAATTGCAT
TCATTTTATGTTTCAGGTTCAGGGGGAGGTGTGGGAGGTTTTTTAAAGCAAGTAAAACCTCTACAAATGT
GGTATGGCTGATTATGATCAGTCGACCGATGCCCTTGAGAGCCTTCAACCCAGTCAGCTCCTTCCGGTGG
GCGCGGGGCATGACTATCGTCGCCGCACTTATGACTGTCTTCTTTATCATGCAACTCGTAGGACAGGTGC
CGGCAGCGCTCTGGGTCATTTTCGGCGAGGACCGCTTTCGCTGGAGCGCGACGATGATCGGCCTGTCGCT
TGCGGTATTCGGAATCTTGCACGCCCTCGCTCAAGCCTTCGTCACTGGTCCCGCCACCAAACGTTTCGGC
GAGAAGCAGGCCATTATCGCCGGCATGGCGGCCGACGCGCTGGGCTACGTCTTGCTGGCGTTCGCGACGC
GAGGCTGGATGGCCTTCCCCATTATGATTCTTCTCGCTTCCGGCGGCATCGGGATGCCCGCGTTGCAGGC
CATGCTGTCCAGGCAGGTAGATGACGACCATCAGGGACAGCTTCAAGGATCGCTCGCGGCTCTTACCAGC
CAGCAAAAGGCCAGGAACCGTAAAAAGGCCGCGTTGCTGGCGTTTTTCCATAGGCTCCGCCCCCCTGACG
AGCATCACAAAAATCGACGCTCAAGTCAGAGGTGGCGAAACCCGACAGGACTATAAAGATACCAGGCGTT
TCCCCCTGGAAGCTCCCTCGTGCGCTCTCCTGTTCCGACCCTGCCGCTTACCGGATACCTGTCCGCCTTT
CTCCCTTCGGGAAGCGTGGCGCTTTCTCAATGCTCACGCTGTAGGTATCTCAGTTCGGTGTAGGTCGTTC
GCTCCAAGCTGGGCTGTGTGCACGAACCCCCCGTTCAGCCCGACCGCTGCGCCTTATCCGGTAACTATCG
TCTTGAGTCCAACCCGGTAAGACACGACTTATCGCCACTGGCAGCAGCCACTGGTAACAGGATTAGCAGA
GCGAGGTATGTAGGCGGTGCTACAGAGTTCTTGAAGTGGTGGCCTAACTACGGCTACACTAGAAGGACAG
TATTTGGTATCTGCGCTCTGCTGAAGCCAGTTACCTTCGGAAAAAGAGTTGGTAGCTCTTGATCCGGCAA
ACAAACCACCGCTGGTAGCGGTGGTTTTTTTGTTTGCAAGCAGCAGATTACGCGCAGAAAAAAAGGATCT
CAAGAAGATCCTTTGATCTTTTCTACGGGGTCTGACGCTCAGTGGAACGAAAACTCACGTTAAGGGATTT
TGGTCATGAGATTATCAAAAAGGATCTTCACCTAGATCCTTTTAAATTAAAAATGAAGTTTTAAATCAAT
CTAAAGTATATATGAGTAAACTTGGTCTGACAGTTACCAATGCTTAATCAGTGAGGCACCTATCTCAGCG
ATCTGTCTATTTCGTTCATCCATAGTTGCCTGACTCCCCGTCGTGTAGATAACTACGATACGGGAGGGCT
TACCATCTGGCCCCAGTGCTGCAATGATACCGCGAGACCCACGCTCACCGGCTCCAGATTTATCAGCAAT
AAACCAGCCAGCCGGAAGGGCCGAGCGCAGAAGTGGTCCTGCAACTTTATCCGCCTCCATCCAGTCTATT
AATTGTTGCCGGGAAGCTAGAGTAAGTAGTTCGCCAGTTAATAGTTTGCGCAACGTTGTTGCCATTGCTG
CAGGCATCGTGGTGTCACGCTCGTCGTTTGGTATGGCTTCATTCAGCTCCGGTTCCCAACGATCAAGGCG
AGTTACATGATCCCCCATGTTGTGCAAAAAAGCGGTTAGCTCCTTCGGTCCTCCGATCGTTGTCAGAAGT
AAGTTGGCCGCAGTGTTATCACTCATGGTTATGGCAGCACTGCATAATTCTCTTACTGTCATGCCATCCG
TAAGATGCTTTTCTGTGACTGGTGAGTACTCAACCAAGTCATTCTGAGAATAGTGTATGCGGCGACCGAG
TTGCTCTTGCCCGGCGTCAACACGGGATAATACCGCGCCACATAGCAGAACTTTAAAAGTGCTCATCATT
GGAAAACGTTCTTCGGGGCGAAAACTCTCAAGGATCTTACCGCTGTTGAGATCCAGTTCGATGTAACCCA
CTCGTGCACCCAACTGATCTTCAGCATCTTTTACTTTCACCAGCGTTTCTGGGTGAGCAAAAACAGGAAG
GCAAAATGCCGCAAAAAAGGGAATAAGGGCGACACGGAAATGTTGAATACTCATACTCTTCCTTTTTCAA
TATTATTGAAGCATTTATCAGGGTTATTGTCTCATGAGCGGATACATATTTGAATGTATTTAGAAAAATA
AACAAATAGGGGTTCCGCGCACATTTCCCCGAAAAGTGCCACCTGACGTCTAAGAAACCATTATTATCAT
GACATTAACCTATAAAAATAGGCGTATCACGAGGCCCTTTCGT
